>Addgene plasmid #87524 | pTALEN-STAR-C | depositor full sequence | sequence record 170699 | Full Sequence
GACATTGATTATTGACTAGTTATTAATAGTAATCAATTACGGGGTCATTAGTTCATAGCCCATATATGGA
GTTCCGCGTTACATAACTTACGGTAAATGGCCCGCCTGGCTGACCGCCCAACGACCCCCGCCCATTGACG
TCAATAATGACGTATGTTCCCATAGTAACGCCAATAGGGACTTTCCATTGACGTCAATGGGTGGACTATT
TACGGTAAACTGCCCACTTGGCAGTACATCAAGTGTATCATATGCCAAGTACGCCCCCTATTGACGTCAA
TGACGGTAAATGGCCCGCCTGGCATTATGCCCAGTACATGACCTTATGGGACTTTCCTACTTGGCAGTAC
ATCTACGTATTAGTCATCGCTATTACCATGGGTCGAGGTGAGCCCCACGTTCTGCTTCACTCTCCCCATC
TCCCCCCCCTCCCCACCCCCAATTTTGTATTTATTTATTTTTTAATTATTTTGTGCAGCGATGGGGGCGG
GGGGGGGGGGGGCGCGCGCCAGGCGGGGCGGGGCGGGGCGAGGGGCGGGGCGGGGCGAGGCGGAGAGGTG
CGGCGGCAGCCAATCAGAGCGGCGCGCTCCGAAAGTTTCCTTTTATGGCGAGGCGGCGGCGGCGGCGGCC
CTATAAAAAGCGAAGCGCGCGGCGGGCGGGAGTCGCTGCGTTGCCTTCGCCCCGTGCCCCGCTCCGCGCC
GCCTCGCGCCGCCCGCCCCGGCTCTGACTGACCGCGTTACTCCCACAGGTGAGCGGGCGGGACGGCCCTT
CTCCTCCGGGCTGTAATTAGCGCTTGGTTTAATGACGGCTCGTTTCTTTTCTGTGGCTGCGTGAAAGCCT
TAAAGGGCTCCGGGAGGGCCCTTTGTGCGGGGGGGAGCGGCTCGGGGGGTGCGTGCGTGTGTGTGTGCGT
GGGGAGCGCCGCGTGCGGCCCGCGCTGCCCGGCGGCTGTGAGCGCTGCGGGCGCGGCGCGGGGCTTTGTG
CGCTCCGCGTGTGCGCGAGGGGAGCGCGGCCGGGGGCGGTGCCCCGCGGTGCGGGGGGGCTGCGAGGGGA
ACAAAGGCTGCGTGCGGGGTGTGTGCGTGGGGGGGTGAGCAGGGGGTGTGGGCGCGGCGGTCGGGCTGTA
ACCCCCCCCTGCACCCCCCTCCCCGAGTTGCTGAGCACGGCCCGGCTTCGGGTGCGGGGCTCCGTGCGGG
GCGTGGCGCGGGGCTCGCCGTGCCGGGCGGGGGGTGGCGGCAGGTGGGGGTGCCGGGCGGGGCGGGGCCG
CCTCGGGCCGGGGAGGGCTCGGGGGAGGGGCGCGGCGGCCCCGGAGCGCCGGCGGCTGTCGAGGCGCGGC
GAGCCGCAGCCATTGCCTTTTATGGTAATCGTGCGAGAGGGCGCAGGGACTTCCTTTGTCCCAAATCTGG
CGGAGCCGAAATCTGGGAGGCGCCGCCGCACCCCCTCTAGCGGGCGCGGGCGAAGCGGTGCGGCGCCGGC
AGGAAGGAAATGGGCGGGGAGGGCCTTCGTGCGTCGCCGCGCCGCCGTCCCCTTCTCCATCTCCAGCCTC
GGGGCTGCCGCAGGGGGACGGCTGCCTTCGGGGGGGACGGGGCAGGGCGGGGTTCGGCTTCTGGCGTGTG
ACCGGCGGCTCTAGAGCCTCTGCTAACCATGTTCATGCCTTCTTCTTTTTCCTACAGCTCCTGGGCAACG
TGCTGGTTGTTGTGCTGTCTCATCATTTTGGCAAAGAATTCCTCGAGGCCGCCACCATGGACTACAAAGA
CCATGACGGTGATTATAAAGATCATGACATCGATTACAAGGATGACGATGACAAGATGGCCCCCAAGAAG
AAGAGGAAGGTGGGCATTCACCGCGGGGTACCTATGGTGGACTTGAGGACACTCGGTTATTCGCAACAGC
AACAGGAGAAAATCAAGCCTAAGGTCAGGAGCACCGTCGCGCAACACCACGAGGCGCTTGTGGGGCATGG
CTTCACTCATGCGCATATTGTCGCGCTTTCACAGCACCCTGCGGCGCTTGGGACGGTGGCTGTCAAATAC
CAAGATATGATTGCGGCCCTGCCCGAAGCCACGCACGAGGCAATTGTAGGGGTCGGTAAACAGTGGTCGG
GAGCGCGAGCACTTGAGGCGCTGCTGACTGTGGCGGGTGAGCTTAGGGGGCCTCCGCTCCAGCTCGACAC
CGGGCAGCTGCTGAAGATCGCGAAGAGAGGGGGAGTAACAGCGGTAGAGGCAGTGCACGCCTGGCGCAAT
GCGCTCACCGGGGCCCCCTTGAACCTGCAGGATACGTTTATCAGTGATAAAGTGTCAAGCATGACAAAGT
TGCAGCCGAATACAGTGGTATCCTGCAGGTGCTCTGTCAGGACCACGGGCTTACGCCACAACAGGTGGTG
GCGATTGCATCTCACGACGGCGGACGCCCTGCCTTGGTGTCCATCGTAGCCCAATTGTCCAGGCCCGATC
CCGCGTTGGCTGCGTTAACGAATGACCATCTGGTGGCGTTGGCATGTCTTGGTGGACGACCCGCGCTCGA
TGCAGTCAAAAAGGGTCTGCCTCATGCTCCCGCATTGATCAAAAGAACCAACCGGCGGATTCCCGAGAGA
ACTTCCCATCGAGTCGCGGGATCCCAACTAGTCAAAAGTGAACTGGAGGAGAAGAAATCTGAACTTCGTC
ATAAATTGAAATATGTGCCTCATGAATATATTGAATTAATTGAAATTGCCAGAAATTCCACTCAGGATAG
AATTCTTGAAATGAAGGTAATGGAATTTTTTATGAAAGTTTATGGATATAGAGGTAAACATTTGGGTGGA
TCAAGGAAACCGGACGGAGCAATTTATACTGTCGGATCTCCTATTGATTACGGTGTGATCGTGGACACTA
AAGCTTATAGCGGAGGTTATAATCTGCCAATTGGCCAAGCAGATGAAATGCAACGATATGTCGAAGAAAA
TCAAACACGAAACAAACATATCAACCCTAATGAATGGTGGAAAGTCTATCCATCTTCTGTAACGGAATTT
AAGTTTTTATTTGTGAGTGGTCACTTTAAAGGAAACTACAAAGCTCAGCTTACACGATTAAATCATATCA
CTAATTGTAATGGAGCTGTTCTTAGTGTAGAAGAGCTTTTAATTGGTGGAGAAATGATTAAAGCCGGCAC
ATTAACCTTAGAGGAAGTCAGACGGAAATTTAATAACGGCGAGATAAACTTTAGATCTTAAGAGATCGAC
GGTATCGAGCGGCCGCTCGATAAGCTTGATATCGAATTCCGCCCCTCTCCCTCCCCCCCCCCTAACGTTA
CTGGCCGAAGCCGCTTGGAATAAGGCCGGTGTGCGTTTGTCTATATGTTATTTTCCACCATATTGCCGTC
TTTTGGCAATGTGAGGGCCCGGAAACCTGGCCCTGTCTTCTTGACGAGCATTCCTAGGGGTCTTTCCCCT
CTCGCCAAAGGAATGCAAGGTCTGTTGAATGTCGTGAAGGAAGCAGTTCCTCTGGAAGCTTCTTGAAGAC
AAACAACGTCTGTAGCGACCCTTTGCAGGCAGCGGAACCCCCCACCTGGCGACAGGTGCCTCTGCGGCCA
AAAGCCACGTGTATAAGATACACCTGCAAAGGCGGCACAACCCCAGTGCCACGTTGTGAGTTGGATAGTT
GTGGAAAGAGTCAAATGGCTCTCCTCAAGCGTATTCAACAAGGGGCTGAAGGATGCCCAGAAGGTACCCC
ATTGTATGGGATCTGATCTGGGGCCTCGGTGCACATGCTTTACATGTGTTTAGTCGAGGTTAAAAAACGT
CTAGGCCCCCCGAACCACGGGGACGTGGTTTTCCTTTGAAAAACACGATGATAATATGGCCACAACCATG
ACCGAGTACAAGCCCACGGTGCGCCTCGCCACCCGCGACGACGTCCCCCGGGCCGTACGCACCCTCGCCG
CCGCGTTCGCCGACTACCCCGCCACGCGCCACACCGTCGATCCGGACCGCCACATCGAGCGGGTCACCGA
GCTGCAAGAACTCTTCCTCACGCGCGTCGGGCTCGACATCGGCAAGGTGTGGGTCGCGGACGACGGCGCC
GCGGTGGCGGTCTGGACCACGCCGGAGAGCGTCGAAGCGGGGGCGGTGTTCGCCGAGATCGGCCCGCGCA
TGGCCGAGTTGAGCGGTTCCCGGCTGGCCGCGCAGCAACAGATGGAAGGCCTCCTGGCGCCGCACCGGCC
CAAGGAGCCCGCGTGGTTCCTGGCCACCGTCGGCGTCTCGCCCGACCACCAGGGCAAGGGTCTGGGCAGC
GCCGTCGTGCTCCCCGGAGTGGAGGCGGCCGAGCGCGCCGGGGTGCCCGCCTTCCTGGAGACCTCCGCGC
CCCGCAACCTCCCCTTCTACGAGCGGCTCGGCTTCACCGTCACCGCCGACGTCGAGGTGCCCGAAGGACC
GCGCACCTGGTGCATGACCCGCAAGCCCGGTGCCTGACGCCCGCCCCACGACCCGCAGCGCCCGACCGAA
AGGAGCGCACGACCCCATGCATCGATGATCTAGAGCTCGCTGATCAGCCTCGACTGTGCCTTCTAGTTGC
CAGCCATCTGTTGTTTGCCCCTCCCCCGTGCCTTCCTTGACCCTGGAAGGTGCCACTCCCACTGTCCTTT
CCTAATAAAATGAGGAAATTGCATCGCATTGTCTGAGTAGGTGTCATTCTATTCTGGGGGGTGGGGTGGG
GCAGGACAGCAAGGGGGAGGATTGGGAAGACAATAGCAGGCATGCTGGGGATGCGGTGGGCTCTATGGCT
TCTGAGGCGGAAAGAACCTGCAGCCCAAGCTTGGCGTAATCATGGTCATAGCTGTTTCCTGTGTGAAATT
GTTATCCGCTCACAATTCCACACAACATACGAGCCGGAAGCATAAAGTGTAAAGCCTGGGGTGCCTAATG
AGTGAGCTAACTCACATTAATTGCGTTGCGCTCACTGCCCGCTTTCCAGTCGGGAAACCTGTCGTGCCAG
CGGATCCGCATCTCAATTAGTCAGCAACCATAGTCCCGCCCCTAACTCCGCCCATCCCGCCCCTAACTCC
GCCCAGTTCCGCCCATTCTCCGCCCCATGGCTGACTAATTTTTTTTATTTATGCAGAGGCCGAGGCCGCC
TCGGCCTCTGAGCTATTCCAGAAGTAGTGAGGAGGCTTTTTTGGAGGCCTAGGCTTTTGCAAAAAGCTAA
CTTGTTTATTGCAGCTTATAATGGTTACAAATAAAGCAATAGCATCACAAATTTCACAAATAAAGCATTT
TTTTCACTGCATTCTAGTTGTGGTTTGTCCAAACTCATCAATGTATCTTATCATGTCTGGATCCGCTGCA
TTAATGAATCGGCCAACGCGCGGGGAGAGGCGGTTTGCGTATTGGGCGCTCTTCCGCTTCCTCGCTCACT
GACTCGCTGCGCTCGGTCGTTCGGCTGCGGCGAGCGGTATCAGCTCACTCAAAGGCGGTAATACGGTTAT
CCACAGAATCAGGGGATAACGCAGGAAAGAACATGTGAGCAAAAGGCCAGCAAAAGGCCAGGAACCGTAA
AAAGGCCGCGTTGCTGGCGTTTTTCCATAGGCTCCGCCCCCCTGACGAGCATCACAAAAATCGACGCTCA
AGTCAGAGGTGGCGAAACCCGACAGGACTATAAAGATACCAGGCGTTTCCCCCTGGAAGCTCCCTCGTGC
GCTCTCCTGTTCCGACCCTGCCGCTTACCGCATACCTGTCCGCCTTTCTCCCTTCGGGAAGCGTGGCGCT
TTCTCAATGCTCACGCTGTAGGTATCTCAGTTCGGTGTAGGTCGTTCGCTCCAAGCTGGGCTGTGTGCAC
GAACCCCCCGTTCAGCCCGACCGCTGCGCCTTATCCGGTAACTATCGTCTTGAGTCCAACCCGGTAAGAC
ACGACTTATCGCCACTGGCAGCAGCCACTGGTAACAGGATTAGCAGAGCGAGGTATGTAGGCGGTGCTAC
AGAGTTCTTGAAGTGGTGGCCTAACTACGGCTACACTAGAAGGACAGTATTTGGTATCTGCGCTCTGCTG
AAGCCAGTTACCTTCGGAAAAAGAGTTGGTAGCTCTTGATCCGGCAAACAAACCACCGCTGGTAGCGGTG
GTTTTTTTGTTTGCAAGCAGCAGATTACGCGCAGAAAAAAAGGATCTCAAGAAGATCCTTTGATCTTTTC
TACGGGGTCTGACGCTCAGTGGAACGAAAACTCACGTTAAGGGATTTTGGTCATGAGATTATCAAAAAGG
ATCTTCACCTAGATCCTTTTAAATTAAAAATGAAGTTTTAAATCAATCTAAAGTATATATGAGTAAACTT
GGTCTGACAGTTACCAATGCTTAATCAGTGAGGCACCTATCTCAGCGATCTGTCTATTTCGTTCATCCAT
AGTTGCCTGACTCCCCGTCGTGTAGATAACTACGATACGGGAGGGCTTACCATCTGGCCCCAGTGCTGCA
ATGATACCGCGAGACCCACGCTCACCGGCTCCAGATTTATCAGCAATAAACCAGCCAGCCGGAAGGGCCG
AGCGCAGAAGTGGTCCTGCAACTTTATCCGCCTCCATCCAGTCTATTAATTGTTGCCGGGAAGCTAGAGT
AAGTAGTTCGCCAGTTAATAGTTTGCGCAACGTTGTTGCCATTGCTACAGGCATCGTGGTGTCACGCTCG
TCGTTTGGTATGGCTTCATTCAGCTCCGGTTCCCAACGATCAAGGCGAGTTACATGATCCCCCATGTTGT
GCAAAAAAGCGGTTAGCTCCTTCGGTCCTCCGATCGTTGTCAGAAGTAAGTTGGCCGCAGTGTTATCACT
CATGGTTATGGCAGCACTGCATAATTCTCTTACTGTCATGCCATCCGTAAGATGCTTTTCTGTGACTGGT
GAGTACTCAACCAAGTCATTCTGAGAATAGTGTATGCGGCGACCGAGTTGCTCTTGCCCGGCGTCAATAC
GGGATAATACCGCGCCACATAGCAGAACTTTAAAAGTGCTCATCATTGGAAAACGTTCTTCGGGGCGAAA
ACTCTCAAGGATCTTACCGCTGTTGAGATCCAGTTCGATGTAACCCACTCGTGCACCCAACTGATCTTCA
GCATCTTTTACTTTCACCAGCGTTTCTGGGTGAGCAAAAACAGGAAGGCAAAATGCCGCAAAAAAGGGAA
TAAGGGCGACACGGAAATGTTGAATACTCATACTCTTCCTTTTTCAATGACCGCTTTGGAAAAACAAAGA
CTGTATTTCCTGGAAATTAATGTTTATTCAATAAACTGTGTATTCAGCTATATCACATAGTGGTGAGGCT
GAAATGAGGCGGGAAGAGGCGGTTGGGGCTTAATTATATCAATTTGGGTGGCCCCACAGCGCCTCCAAGG
CGCCAGTCCTGTTTTGACAAGTTGCCTCTGGAAGCCTCTACAATGCCTCTCTTCTTTTTCTCCAGAGTAA
GCGGAGGCCAGGGGCCCCCGGCCTCTGCTTAATACTAAAAAAAACAGCTGTTGTCATAGTAATGATTGGG
TGGAAACATTCCAGGCCTGGGTGGAGAGGCTTTTTGCTTCCTCTTGCAAAACCACACTGACATTCCAGGC
CTGGGTGGAGAGGCTTTTTGCTTCCTCTTGCAAAACCACACTGCCCTCTGGAGGGCAGTTGCCTAGCAAC
TAACTAAAAGAGGATGTCGCACGGCCAGCTGCGGTCAGTTAGTCACTTCCTGCTTAACTGACTTGACATT
TTCTATTTTAAGAGTCGGGAGGAAAATTACTGTGTTGGAGGCCCTCCGCCATCTTCTGAAGCTGAATCGA
ATTAACTTGTTTATTGCAGCTTATAATGGTTACAAATAAAGCAATAGCATCACAAATTTCACAAATAAAG
CATTTTTTTCACTGCATTCTAGTTGTGGTTTGTCCAAACTCATCAATGTATCTTATCATGTCTGGATCTG
ATATCATCGTC
Features (pLannotate 1.2.2; 25 found; start..end, strand, type, name):
      1..380     +  enhancer       CMV enhancer: human cytomegalovirus immediate early enhancer
    383..658     +  promoter       chicken β-actin promoter: No description available
    659..1667    +  intron         chimeric intron: chimera between introns from chicken β-actin and rabbit β-globin
   1740..1805    +  CDS            3xFLAG: three tandem FLAG® epitope tags, followed by an enterokinase cleavage site
   1857..2267    +  CDS            avrXa10 (fragment): AVX10_XANOO - Experimental evidence at protein level: Swiss-Prot protein existence level 1. Avirulence protein. Induces the hypersensitive response (HR)in rice plants carrying the resistance gene Xa10. Activity depends on the presence of the core repeat domains; replacement with repeat domains from other proteins (AvrBs3 of X.euvesicatoria (AC P14727) or AvrXa7 of this organism) does not elicit the HR. Probably acts as a transcription factor in its host plant (rice) to induce plant resistance or disease. From Xanthomonas oryzae pv. oryzae.
   2301..2327    +  CDS            TetR (fragment): tetracycline resistance regulatory protein; tetR
   2420..2626    +  CDS            avrBs3 (fragment): AVRB3_XANEU - Experimental evidence at protein level: Swiss-Prot protein existence level 1. Avirulence protein. Acts as a transcription factor in C.annuum plants. In susceptible plants lacking the Bs3 resistance gene induces expression of a number of genes, including genes homologous to a family of auxin-induced genes, alpha-expansin genes, pectate lyase, anthocyanidin glucoside rhamnosyl transferase and at least one transcription factor, UPA20. Their expression leads to plant hypertrophy in mesophyll cells, probably mainly mediated by UPA20 (PubMed:17962565). In resistant plants induces the h
   2615..3202    +  CDS            FokI cleavage domain: nonspecific DNA cleavage domain of the FokI endonuclease (Li et al., 1992) must dimerize to be catalytically active
   3237..3260    -  misc_feature   MCS (fragment): pBluescript multiple cloning site
   3262..3834    +  misc_feature   IRES: internal ribosome entry site (IRES) of the encephalomyocarditis virus (EMCV)
   3848..4447    +  CDS            PuroR: puromycin N-acetyltransferase; pac from Streptomyces alboniger; confers resistance to puromycin
   4534..4758    +  polyA_signal   bGH poly(A) signal: bovine growth hormone polyadenylation signal
   4762..4778    +  promoter       SV40 promoter (fragment): SV40 enhancer and early promoter
   4829..4845    -  protein_bind   lac operator: The lac repressor binds to the lac operator to inhibit transcription in E. coli. This inhibition can be relieved by adding lactose or isopropyl-β-D-thiogalactopyranoside (IPTG). lac repressor encoded by lacI
   4853..4883    -  promoter       lac promoter: promoter for the E. coli lac operon
   4898..4919    -  protein_bind   CAP binding site: CAP binding activates transcription in the presence of cAMP. E. coli catabolite activator protein
   4932..4971    -  CDS            lacI (fragment): lac repressor; lacI; The lac repressor binds to the lac operator to inhibit transcription in E. coli. This inhibition can be relieved by adding lactose or isopropyl-β-D-thiogalactopyranoside (IPTG).
   4978..5000    +  promoter       SV40 promoter (fragment): SV40 enhancer and early promoter
   5024..5159    +  rep_origin     SV40 ori: SV40 origin of replication
   5179..5313    +  polyA_signal   SV40 poly(A) signal: SV40 polyadenylation signal
   5315..5369    -  CDS            lacI (fragment): lac repressor; lacI; The lac repressor binds to the lac operator to inhibit transcription in E. coli. This inhibition can be relieved by adding lactose or isopropyl-β-D-thiogalactopyranoside (IPTG).
   5552..6140    -  rep_origin     ori: high-copy-number ColE1/pMB1/pBR322/pUC origin of replication
   6311..7171    -  CDS            AmpR: β-lactamase; bla; confers resistance to ampicillin, carbenicillin, and related antibiotics
   7172..7188    -  promoter       AmpR promoter (fragment): bla
   7774..7908    +  polyA_signal   SV40 poly(A) signal: SV40 polyadenylation signal
