[The description below was written by a language model from this plasmid's Addgene catalogue record and pLannotate feature annotations shown in this document.]
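Description:
pTALEN-STAR-C is an empty mammalian expression destination vector for building TALE nucleases, derived from the pCAG-GFP-IRES-puro backbone and catalogued as a TALEN/synthetic biology tool. It is a 7.9 kb plasmid maintained in E. coli at high copy through a ColE1/pUC-type origin with ampicillin selection (AmpR, β-lactamase). An SV40 origin and several short lac and SV40 promoter fragments are also annotated; these look like backbone remnants rather than functional parts of the payload.

Expression is driven by the composite CAG promoter: the CMV immediate-early enhancer, the chicken β-actin promoter and a chimeric β-actin/β-globin intron. Downstream lies an open TALEN scaffold that starts with an N-terminal 3xFLAG tag for detection. This is followed by a segment matching a Xanthomonas TAL effector (annotated as an avrXa10 fragment), then a second TAL effector segment (avrBs3 fragment) that runs into the FokI cleavage domain. These segments are consistent with the TALE N- and C-terminal flanking regions. The gap between them, where only a tiny spurious TetR-like match is called, is presumably where a custom DNA-binding repeat array is inserted, although the record does not describe the cloning site. No insert is recorded, and the associated method uses isothermal assembly of TAL effector repeats.

After FokI, an EMCV IRES links puromycin N-acetyltransferase to the same transcript, which ends at the bGH polyadenylation signal, so puromycin can enrich for transfected cells expressing the nuclease. Because FokI must dimerise to cut, completed constructs are used as pairs targeting adjacent half-sites for genome editing. The record does not explain the "C" suffix.
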