Addgene plasmid #87524: pTALEN-STAR-C
Purpose: (Empty Backbone) Destination vector for TALEN construction
Depositing lab: Steve Pollard. Depositing organization: University of Edinburgh. Publication: STAR: a simple TAL effector assembly reaction using isothermal assembly. Gogolok S, Garcia-Diaz C, Pollard SM. Sci Rep. 2016 Sep 12;6:33209. doi: 10.1038/srep33209. PubMed 27615025.
Backbone
  Vector backbone: pCAG-GFP-IRES-puro
  Vector type: TALEN, Synthetic Biology
  Selectable markers: Puromycin
Growth in bacteria
  Bacterial resistance: Ampicillin, 100 μg/mL
  Growth temperature: 37°C
  Growth strain: DH5alpha
  Copy number: High Copy
Gene/Insert
  Gene/Insert name: None
Terms and licenses: Academic/Nonprofit Terms; Industry Terms: Not Available to Industry
How to cite: pTALEN-STAR-C was a gift from Steve Pollard (Addgene plasmid # 87524 ; http://n2t.net/addgene:87524 ; RRID:Addgene_87524)
