>Addgene plasmid #87524 | pTALEN-STAR-C | depositor partial sequence | sequence record 170700 | Functional TALEN domains incl. DBD insertion site
ATGGACTACAAAGACCATGACGGTGATTATAAAGATCATGACATCGATTACAAGGATGACGATGACAAGA
TGGCCCCCAAGAAGAAGAGGAAGGTGGGCATTCACCGCGGGGTACCTATGGTGGACTTGAGGACACTCGG
TTATTCGCAACAGCAACAGGAGAAAATCAAGCCTAAGGTCAGGAGCACCGTCGCGCAACACCACGAGGCG
CTTGTGGGGCATGGCTTCACTCATGCGCATATTGTCGCGCTTTCACAGCACCCTGCGGCGCTTGGGACGG
TGGCTGTCAAATACCAAGATATGATTGCGGCCCTGCCCGAAGCCACGCACGAGGCAATTGTAGGGGTCGG
TAAACAGTGGTCGGGAGCGCGAGCACTTGAGGCGCTGCTGACTGTGGCGGGTGAGCTTAGGGGGCCTCCG
CTCCAGCTCGACACCGGGCAGCTGCTGAAGATCGCGAAGAGAGGGGGAGTAACAGCGGTAGAGGCAGTGC
ACGCCTGGCGCAATGCGCTCACCGGGGCCCCCTTGAACCTGCAGGATACGTTTATCAGTGATAAAGTGTC
AAGCATGACAAAGTTGCAGCCGAATACAGTGGTATCCTGCAGGTGCTCTGTCAGGACCACGGGCTTACGC
CACAACAGGTGGTGGCGATTGCATCTCACGACGGCGGACGCCCTGCCTTGGTGTCCATCGTAGCCCAATT
GTCCAGGCCCGATCCCGCGTTGGCTGCGTTAACGAATGACCATCTGGTGGCGTTGGCATGTCTTGGTGGA
CGACCCGCGCTCGATGCAGTCAAAAAGGGTCTGCCTCATGCTCCCGCATTGATCAAAAGAACCAACCGGC
GGATTCCCGAGAGAACTTCCCATCGAGTCGCGGGATCCCAACTAGTCAAAAGTGAACTGGAGGAGAAGAA
ATCTGAACTTCGTCATAAATTGAAATATGTGCCTCATGAATATATTGAATTAATTGAAATTGCCAGAAAT
TCCACTCAGGATAGAATTCTTGAAATGAAGGTAATGGAATTTTTTATGAAAGTTTATGGATATAGAGGTA
AACATTTGGGTGGATCAAGGAAACCGGACGGAGCAATTTATACTGTCGGATCTCCTATTGATTACGGTGT
GATCGTGGACACTAAAGCTTATAGCGGAGGTTATAATCTGCCAATTGGCCAAGCAGATGAAATGCAACGA
TATGTCGAAGAAAATCAAACACGAAACAAACATATCAACCCTAATGAATGGTGGAAAGTCTATCCATCTT
CTGTAACGGAATTTAAGTTTTTATTTGTGAGTGGTCACTTTAAAGGAAACTACAAAGCTCAGCTTACACG
ATTAAATCATATCACTAATTGTAATGGAGCTGTTCTTAGTGTAGAAGAGCTTTTAATTGGTGGAGAAATG
ATTAAAGCCGGCACATTAACCTTAGAGGAAGTCAGACGGAAATTTAATAACGGCGAGATAAACTTTAGAT
CTTAA
