>Addgene plasmid #87524 | pTALEN-STAR-C | depositor partial sequence | sequence record 170701 | half repeat encoding HD
CTTACGCCACAACAGGTGGTGGCGATTGCATCTCACGACGGCGGACGCCCTGCCTTGGTG
