>Addgene plasmid #87524 | pTALEN-STAR-C | addgene partial sequence | sequence record 180160 | Addgene Partial NGS Result
GGGCCGCCTCGGGCCGGGGAGGGCTCGGGGGAGGGGCGCGGCGGCCCCCGGAGCGCCGGCGGCTGTCGAG
GCGCGGCGAGCCGCAGCCATTGCCTTTTATGGTAATCGTGCGAGAGGGCGCAGGGACTTCCTTTGTCCCA
AATCTGTGCGGAGCCGAAATCTGGGAGGCGCCGCCGCACCCCCTCTAGCGGGCGCGGGGCGAAGCGGTGC
GGCGCCGGCAGGAAGGAAATGGGCGGGGAGGGCCTTCGTGCGTCGCCGCGCCGCCGTCCCCTTCTCCCTC
TCCAGCCTCGGGGCTGTCCGCGGGGGGACGGCTGCCTTCGGGGGGGACGGGGCAGGGCGGGGTTCGGCTT
CTGGCGTGTGACCGGCGGCTCTAGAGCCTCTGCTAACCATGTTCATGCCTTCTTCTTTTTCCTACAGCTC
CTGGGCAACGTGCTGGTTATTGTGCTGTCTCATCATTTTGGCAAAGAATTCCTCGAGGCCGCCACCATGG
ACTACAAAGACCATGACGGTGATTATAAAGATCATGACATCGATTACAAGGATGACGATGACAAGATGGC
CCCCAAGAAGAAGAGGAAGGTGGGCATTCACCGCGGGGTACCTATGGTGGACTTGAGGACACTCGGTTAT
TCGCAACAGCAACAGGAGAAAATCAAGCCTAAGGTCAGGAGCACCGTCGCGCAACACCACGAGGCGCTTG
TGGGGCATGGCTTCACTCATGCGCATATTGTCGCGCTTTCACAGCACCCTGCGGCGCTTGGGACGGTGGC
TGTCAAATACCAAGATATGATTGCGGCCCTGCCCGAAGCCACGCACGAGGCAATTGTAGGGGTCGGTAAA
CAGTGGTCGGGAGCGCGAGCACTTGAGGCGCTGCTGACTGTGGCGGGTGAGCTTAGGGGGCCTCCGCTCC
AGCTCGACACCGGGCAGCTGCTGAAGATCGCGAAGAGAGGGGGAGTAACAGCGGTAGAGGCAGTGCACGC
CTGGCGCAATGCGCTCACCGGGGCCCCCTTGAACCTGCAGGATACGTTTATCAGTGATAAAGTGTCAAGC
ATGACAAAGTTGCAGCCGAATACAGTGGTATCCTGCAGGTGCTCTGTCAGGACCACGGGCTTACGCCACA
ACAGGTGGTGGCGATTGCATCTCACGACGGCGGACGCCCTGCCTTGGTGTCCATCGTAGCCCAATTGTCC
AGGCCCGATCCCGCGTTGGCTGCGTTAACGAATGACCATCTGGTGGCGTTGGCATGTCTTGGTGGACGAC
CCGCGCTCGATGCAGTCAAAAAGGGTCTGCCTCATGCTCCCGCATTGATCAAAAGAACCAACCGGCGGAT
TCCCGAGAGAACTTCCCATCGAGTCGCGGGATCCCAACTAGTCAAAAGTGAACTGGAGGAGAAGAAATCT
GAACTTCGTCATAAATTGAAATATGTGCCTCATGAATATATTGAATTAATTGAAATTGCCAGAAATTCCA
CTCAGGATAGAATTCTTGAAATGAAGGTAATGGAATTTTTTATGAAAGTTTATGGATATAGAGGTAAACA
TTTGGGTGGATCAAGGAAACCGGACGGAGCAATTTATACTGTCGGATCTCCTATTGATTACGGTGTGATC
GTGGACACTAAAGCTTATAGCGGAGGTTATAATCTGCCAATTGGCCAAGCAGATGAAATGCAACGATATG
TCGAAGAAAATCAAACACGAAACAAACATATCAACCCTAATGAATGGTGGAAAGTCTATCCATCTTCTGT
AACGGAATTTAAGTTTTTATTTGTGAGTGGTCACTTTAAAGGAAACTACAAAGCTCAGCTTACACGATTA
AATCATATCACTAATTGTAATGGAGCTGTTCTTAGTGTAGAAGAGCTTTTAATTGGTGGAGAAATGATTA
AAGCCGGCACATTAACCTTAGAGGAAGTCAGACGGAAATTTAATAACGGCGAGATAAACTTTAGATCTTA
AGAGATCGACGGTATCGAGCGGCCGCTCGATAAGCTTGATATCGAATTCCGCCCCCCCCCCCTCTCCCTC
CCCCCCCCCTAACGTTACTGGCCGAAGCCGCTTGGAATAAGGCCGGTGTGCGTTTGTCTATATGTTATTT
TCCACCATATTGCCGTCTTTTGGCAATGTGAGGGCCCGGAAACCTGGCCCTGTCTTCTTGACGAGCATTC
CTAGGGGTCTTTCCCCTCTCGCCAAAGGAATGCAAGGTCTGTTGAATGTCGTGAAGGAAGCAGTTCCTCT
GGAAGCTTCTTGAAGACAAACAACGTCTGTAGCGACCCTTTGCAGGCAGCGGAACCCCCCACCTGGCGAC
AGGTGCCTCTGCGGCCAAAAGCCACGTGTATAAGATACACCTGCAAAGGCGGCACAACCCCAGTGCCACG
TTGTGAGTTGGATAGTTGTGGAAAGAGTCAAATGGCTCTCCTCAAGCGTATTCAACAAGGGGCTGAAGGA
TGCCCAGAAGGTACCCCATTGTATGGGATCTGATCTGGGGCCTCGGTGCACATGCTTTACATGTGTTTAG
TCGAGGTTAAAAAAACGTCTAGGCCCCCCGAACCACGGGGACGTGGTTTTCCTTTGAAAAACACGATGAT
AATATGGCCACAACCATGACCGAGTACAAGCCCACGGTGCGCCTCGCCACCCGCGACGACGTCCCCAGGG
CCGTACGCACCCTCGCCGCCGCGTTCGCCGACTACCCCGCCACGCGCCACACCGTCGATCCGGACCGCCA
CATCGAGCGGGTCACCGAGCTGCAAGAACTCTTCCTCACGCGCGTCGGGCTCGACATCGGCAAGGTGTGG
GTCGCGGACGACGGCGCCGCGGTGGCGGTCTGGACCACGCCGGAGAGCGTCGAAGCGGGGGCGGTGTTCG
CCGAGATCGGCCCGCGCATGGCCGAGTTGAGCGGTTCCCGGCTGGCCGCGCAGCAACAGATGGAAGGCCT
CCTGGCGCCGCACCGGCCCAAGGAGCCCGCGTGGTTCCTGGCCACCGTCGGCGTCTCGCCCGACCACCAG
GGCAAGGGTCTGGGCAGCGCCGTCGTGCTCCCCGGAGTGGAGGCGGCCGAGCGCGCCGGGGTGCCCGCCT
TCCTGGAGACCTCCGCGCCCCGCAACCTCCCCTTCTACGAGCGGCTCGGCTTCACCGTCACCGCCGACGT
CGAGGTGCCCGAAGGACCGCGCACCTGGTGCATGACCCGCAAGCCCGGTGCCTGACGCCCGCCCCACGAC
CCGCAGCGCCCGACCGAAAGGAGCGCACGACCCCATGCATCGATGATCTAGAGCTCGCTGATCAGCCTCG
ACTGTGCCTTCTAGTTGCCAGCCATCTGTTGTTTGCCCCTCCCCCGTGCCTTCCTTGACCCTGGAAGGTG
CCACTCCCACTGTCCTTTCCTAATAAAATGAGGAAATTGCATCGCATTGTCTGAGTAGGTGTCATTCTAT
TCTGGGGGGTGGGGTGGGGCAGGACAGCAAGGGGGAGGATTGGGAAGACAATAGCAGGCATGCTGGGGAT
GCGGTGGGCTCTATGGCTTCTGAGGCGGAAAGAACCTGCAGCCCAAGCTTGGCGTAATCATGGTCATAGC
TGTTTCCTGTGTGAAATTGTTATCCGCTCACAATTCCACACAACATACGAGCCGGAAGCATAAAGTGTAA
AGCCTGGGGTGCCTAATGAGTGAGCTAACTCACATTAATTGCGTTGCGCTCACTGCCCGCTTTCCAGTCG
GGAAACCTGTCGTGCCAGCGGATCCGCATCTCAATTAGTCAGCAACCATAGTCCCGCCCCTAACTCCGCC
CATCCCGCCCCTAACTCCGCCCAGTTCCGCCCATTCTCCGCCCCATGGCTGACTAATTTTTTTTATTTAT
GCAGAGGCCGAGGCCGCCTCGGCCTCTGAGCTATTCCAGAAGTAGTGAGGAGGCTTTTTTGGAGGCCTAG
GCTTTTGCAAAAAGCTAACTTGTTTATTGCAGCTTATAATGGTTACAAATAAAGCAATAGCATCACAAAT
TTCACAAATAAAGCATTTTTTTCACTGCATTCTAGTTGTGGTTTGTCCAAACTCATCAATGTATCTTATC
ATGTCTGGATCCGCTGCATTAATGAATCGGCCAACGCGCGGGGAGAGGCGGTTTGCGTATTGGGCGCTCT
TCCGCTTCCTCGCTCACTGACTCGCTGCGCTCGGTCGTTCGGCTGCGGCGAGCGGTATCAGCTCACTCAA
AGGCGGTAATACGGTTATCCACAGAATCAGGGGATAACGCAGGAAAGAACATGTGAGCAAAAGGCCAGCA
AAAGGCCAGGAACCGTAAAAAGGCCGCGTTGCTGGCGTTTTTCCATAGGCTCCGCCCCCCTGACGAGCAT
CACAAAAATCGACGCTCAAGTCAGAGGTGGCGAAACCCGACAGGACTATAAAGATACCAGGCGTTTCCCC
CTGGAAGCTCCCTCGTGCGCTCTCCTGTTCCGACCCTGCCGCTTACCGCATACCTGTCCGCCTTTCTCCC
TTCGGGAAGCGTGGCGCTTTCTCATAGCTCACGCTGTAGGTATCTCAGTTCGGTGTAGGTCGTTCGCTCC
AAGCTGGGCTGTGTGCACGAACCCCCCGTTCAGCCCGACCGCTGCGCCTTATCCGGTAACTATCGTCTTG
AGTCCAACCCGGTAAGACACGACTTATCGCCACTGGCAGCAGCCACTGGTAACAGGATTAGCAGAGCGAG
GTATGTAGGCGGTGCTACAGAGTTCTTGAAGTGGTGGCCTAACTACGGCTACACTAGAAGAACAGTATTT
GGTATCTGCGCTCTGCTGAAGCCAGTTACCTTCGGAAAAAGAGTTGGTAGCTCTTGATCCGGCAAACAAA
CCACCGCTGGTAGCGGTGGTTTTTTTGTTTGCAAGCAGCAGATTACGCGCAGAAAAAAAGGATCTCAAGA
AGATCCTTTGATCTTTTCTACGGGGTCTGACGCTCAGTGGAACGAAAACTCACGTTAAGGGATTTTGGTC
ATGAGATTATCAAAAAGGATCTTCACCTAGATCCTTTTAAATTAAAAATGAAGTTTTAAATCAATCTAAA
GTATATATGAGTAAACTTGGTCTGACAGTTACCAATGCTTAATCAGTGAGGCACCTATCTCAGCGATCTG
TCTATTTCGTTCATCCATAGTTGCCTGACTCCCCGTCGTGTAGATAACTACGATACGGGAGGGCTTACCA
TCTGGCCCCAGTGCTGCAATGATACCGCGAGACCCACGCTCACCGGCTCCAGATTTATCAGCAATAAACC
AGCCAGCCGGAAGGGCCGAGCGCAGAAGTGGTCCTGCAACTTTATCCGCCTCCATCCAGTCTATTAATTG
TTGCCGGGAAGCTAGAGTAAGTAGTTCGCCAGTTAATAGTTTGCGCAACGTTGTTGCCATTGCTACAGGC
ATCGTGGTGTCACGCTCGTCGTTTGGTATGGCTTCATTCAGCTCCGGTTCCCAACGATCAAGGCGAGTTA
CATGATCCCCCATGTTGTGCAAAAAAGCGGTTAGCTCCTTCGGTCCTCCGATCGTTGTCAGAAGTAAGTT
GGCCGCAGTGTTATCACTCATGGTTATGGCAGCACTGCATAATTCTCTTACTGTCATGCCATCCGTAAGA
TGCTTTTCTGTGACTGGTGAGTACTCAACCAAGTCATTCTGAGAATAGTGTATGCGGCGACCGAGTTGCT
CTTGCCCGGCGTCAATACGGGATAATACCGCGCCACATAGCAGAACTTTAAAAGTGCTCATCATTGGAAA
ACGTTCTTCGGGGCGAAAACTCTCAAGGATCTTACCGCTGTTGAGATCCAGTTCGATGTAACCCACTCGT
GCACCCAACTGATCTTCAGCATCTTTTACTTTCACCAGCGTTTCTGGGTGAGCAAAAACAGGAAGGCAAA
ATGCCGCAAAAAAGGGAATAAGGGCGACACGGAAATGTTGAATACTCATACTCTTCCTTTTTCAATGACC
GCTTTGGAAAAACAAAGACTGTATTTCCTGGAAATTAATGTTTATTCAATAAACTGTGTATTCAGCTATA
TTCACATAGTGGTGAGGCTGAAATGAGGCGGGAAGAGGCGGTTGGGGCTTAATTATATCAATTTGGGTGG
CCCCACAGCGCCTCCAAGGCGCCAGTCCTGTTTTGACAAGTTGCCTCTGGAAGCCTCTCTTCTTTTTCTC
CAGAGTAAGCGGAGGCCAGGGGCCCCCGGCCTCTGCTTAATACTAAAAAAAACAGCTGTTGTCATAGTAA
TGATTGGGTGGAAACATTCCAGGCCTGGGTGGAGAGGCTTTTTGCTTCCTCTTGCAAAACCACACTGACA
TTCCAGGCCTGGGTGGAGAGGCTTTTTGCTTCCTCTTGCAAAACCACACTGCCCTCTGGAGGGCAGTTGC
CTAGCAACTAATTAAAAGAGGATGTCGCACGGCCAGCTGCGGTCAGTTAGTCACTTCCTGCTTAACTGAC
TTGACATTTTCTATTTTAAGAGTCGGGAGGAAAATTACTGTGTTGGAGGCCCTCCGCCATCTTCTGAAGC
TGAATCGAATTAACTTGTTTATTGCAGCTTATAATGGTTACAAATAAAGCAATAGCATCACAAATTTCAC
AAATAAAGCATTTTTTTCACTGCATTCTAGTTGTGGTTTGTCCAAACTCATCAATGTATCTTATCATGTC
TGGATCTGATATCATCGTCGACATTGATTATTGACTAGTTATTAATAGTAATCAATTACGGGGTCATTAG
TTCATAGCCCATATATGGAGTTCCGCGTTACATAACTTACGGTAAATGGCCCGCCTGGCTGACCGCCCAA
CGACCCCCGCCCATTGACGTCAATAATGACGTATGTTCCCATAGTAACGCCAATAGGGACTTTCCATTGA
CGTCAATGGGTGGAGTATTTACGGTAAACTGCCCACTTGGCAGTACATCAAGTGTATCATATGCCAAGTA
CGCCCCCTATTGACGTCAATGACGGTAAATGGCCCGCCTGGCATTATGCCCAGTACATGACCTTATGGGA
CTTTCCTACTTGGCAGTACATCTACGTATTAGTCATCGCTATTACCATGGTCGAGGTGAGCCCCACGTTC
TGCTTCACTCTCCCCATCTCCCCCCCCTCCCCACCCCCAATTTTGTATTTATTTATTTTTTAATTATTTT
GTGCAGCGATGGGGGCGGGGGGGGGGGGGGCGCGCGCCAGGCGGGGCGGGGCGGGGCGAGGGGCGGGGCG
GGGCGAGGCGGAGAGGTGCGGCGGCA
